>Addgene plasmid #221312 | pMSCV-FKBP-TUBA | addgene full sequence | sequence record 438539 | Addgene NGS Result
AGATCTGCCACCATGGACTACAAAGACGATGACGACAAGGGCGTCCAAGTGGAGACAATCTCTCCTGGGG
ATGGAAGGACATTCCCCAAGCGGGGTCAGACCTGCGTTGTTCATTATACCGGTATGTTGGAAGACGGTAA
AAAAGTCGATAGCTCACGGGATCGCAATAAGCCTTTCAAGTTCATGCTTGGGAAACAGGAAGTAATACGC
GGCTGGGAAGAGGGAGTAGCTCAAATGTCCGTCGGTCAACGCGCCAAATTGACAATTTCTCCTGACTACG
CTTATGGTGCAACCGGACACCCCGGCATAATTCCCCCACACGCAACACTTGTATTTGATGTAGAATTGCT
CAAGCTGGAAACAAGAGGAGTCCAGGTTGAAACCATATCTCCTGGGGACGGAAGAACCTTCCCTAAGCGG
GGACAAACTTGCGTTGTCCATTACACAGGCATGCTTGAAGATGGTAAGAAAGTCGACTCATCACGAGACA
GAAATAAGCCATTCAAATTTATGCTCGGTAAACAGGAAGTCATAAGAGGCTGGGAAGAAGGAGTGGCCCA
AATGTCTGTAGGACAACGAGCCAAACTCACAATATCTCCCGATTATGCTTATGGTGCCACTGGCCACCCC
GGCATTATACCACCTCATGCCACTCTTGTTTTTGACGTAGAGCTGTTGAAGTTGGAGACCCGGGGCGTGC
AGGTTGAGACTATAAGTCCTGGAGATGGAAGGACTTTTCCTAAAAGAGGTCAGACATGCGTAGTACACTA
TACAGGGATGTTGGAGGACGGCAAAAAAGTCGACAGCTCCCGAGACCGGAATAAGCCTTTTAAGTTCATG
TTGGGGAAACAGGAAGTAATCCGCGGGTGGGAAGAGGGAGTCGCTCAGATGTCTGTGGGACAGCGCGCTA
AGCTGACCATTTCCCCCGATTATGCCTACGGCGCTACCGGTCACCCCGGGATTATTCCACCTCACGCTAC
TTTGGTGTTCGATGTCGAACTTCTGAAACTGGAGACTCGGGGAGTACAGGTTGAAACAATCAGCCCAGGA
GACGGAAGAACCTTTCCAAAAAGGGGTCAAACATGTGTGGTACACTACACAGGAATGTTGGAAGACGGAA
AAAAGGTGGACAGCTCTCGAGACCGCAATAAACCTTTCAAGTTTATGCTGGGCAAACAGGAGGTGATACG
CGGATGGGAGGAAGGCGTAGCCCAGATGTCCGTGGGTCAGCGGGCAAAACTTACAATTTCACCCGATTAC
GCATATGGCGCAACAGGACATCCAGGTATTATACCACCACATGCCACCCTTGTTTTCGACGTAGAGCTTT
TGAAACTCGAAGGGGCTGGAGCAGGCGCTTATGCTCAAAAACACCAGACCAGCACCGAGAATACCGCTAG
CTTGCACGATCCACCCGAAAGGCCCGAAAGAAGGCCCGGACTGCAAGATCGCGGCCCTGCAACTGACATC
ACAACCGCAAGCCAGGGAGATTCCCTCGATTTGGATAGTAAACTCACTCAGCAACTCATAGAATTTGAAA
AGTCATTGAGTGGACCCAGCACAGAGCCTGAAACTATAGTTCGCCGATTCTCCATAATGGATTTTTACAG
TGAAAAGGACATCGTACGCGGGAGTAGCAACAGTCTGCCAAGTCAGGCATTCCCCGAACGGCGAAAAACA
CTGAGGCCACCTCCCCCACGCCCCCGCACACCAACCCCAATCTCATCTCACTTGCTCGTAGATCAATCTC
CTAAGCCAGTACCCACCCTTGTAGTACGACCAAGCCGCCCTGCTCCACTTCCCCCACCTGCACAACAACG
GATGAATACTGCCTCACCCAAACCAACATCATGTGCACATCCTGGCTGGGAAGCTCCAGAGAAAGAAGAC
TCTGAACATATGGAAAAAAGTCCAGCTCAAACATTCCCATGCCCATCAATGCTTGCCCGCATACGGGATG
TCGAACAGGATCTCGACACTTGCACACGCGCTCAGGAGGAGCTTAACCTGCTTCTGGAGGAAAAGCAGGA
CGATCCAAGTCGGGCCGAAACACTGGAGACCCTCCGATCTTACGAGAGTACAATTCAATCCCTCACTTTG
GAACTCCAACAGTTGCGCGACATGACCTTGCTTAGTTCTCAGTCTAGCTCACTCGCTGCCCCATTTGGCT
CAGTAAGTACAGAAAATCCTGAACAAAGAATGCTGGAGAAACGGGCTAAGGTAGTTGCCGAGCTCTTGCA
AACAGAGAGGGACTATATCCGGGATTTGGAGATGTGCATCGAGCGGGTGATGGTACCTTTGCAGCAGGCT
CAAGTCCCAAATGTTGACTTTGAGGGACTGTTTGGCAATATGCAGACTGTTATTAAAGTTTCAAAACAGT
TGCTTGCCGCTCTGGAGATCAGCGATGCCGTTGGGATGAGCAGCTGCGACTGTCTGGTCCCTGGCCCCGT
ATTTCTGGACCATAGAGACGAATTGGAAGGCACCTACAGGGTATATTGTCAGAACCACGATGAAGCTATC
AGTCTCCTCGAGATGTATGAGAAAGACGAAAAGACACAGAAGCACCTTCAGGATTACCTTGCTGATCTGA
AAGGATGCACAAACTACATAAATCTTGGAAGTTTCCTCATAAAGCCAGTACAGAGGATAATGCGCTACCC
ACTTCTTCTGATGGAGCTTCTTAATTCAACCCCCGAATCTCACCCTGATAAAGTGCCCCTGACCAATGCC
GTGCTGGCTGTGAAGGAGATCAATGTGAACATTAATGAGTATAAAAGGAGAAAGGACTTGGTGCTGAAGT
ACCGCAAGGGAGACGAGGACTCCCTCATGGAAAAGATAAGTAAATTGAACATACATTCCATAATCAAAAA
ATCAAGTCGCGTCTCATGATAAGCGGCCGCGTTTAAACGTCGACGGTATCGATAAGCTTGATATCGAATT
CCGCCCCCCCCCCTAACGTTACTGGCCGAAGCCGCTTGGAATAAGGCCGGTGTGCGTTTGTCTATATGTT
ATTTTCCACCATATTGCCGTCTTTTGGCAATGTGAGGGCCCGGAAACCTGGCCCTGTCTTCTTGACGAGC
ATTCCTAGGGGTCTTTCCCCTCTCGCCAAAGGAATGCAAGGTCTGTTGAATGTCGTGAAGGAAGCAGTTC
CTCTGGAAGCTTCTTGAAGACAAACAACGTCTGTAGCGACCCTTTGCAGGCAGCGGAACCCCCCACCTGG
CGACAGGTGCCTCTGCGGCCAAAAGCCACGTGTATAAGATACACCTGCAAAGGCGGCACAACCCCAGTGC
CACGTTGTGAGTTGGATAGTTGTGGAAAGAGTCAAATGGCTCTCCTCAAGCGTATTCAACAAGGGGCTGA
AGGATGCCCAGAAGGTACCCCATTGTATGGGATCTGATCTGGGGCCTCGGTGCACATGCTTTACATGTGT
TTAGTCGAGGTTAAAAAAACGTCTAGGCCCCCCGAACCACGGGGACGTGGTTTTCCTTTGAAAAACACGA
TGATAATATGGCCACAACCATGGTGAGCAAGGGCGAGGAGCTGTTCACCGGGGTGGTGCCCATCCTGGTC
GAGCTGGACGGCGACGTAAACGGCCACAAGTTCAGCGTGTCTGGCGAGGGCGAGGGCGATGCCACCTACG
GCAAGCTGACCCTGAAGTTCATCTGCACCACCGGCAAGCTGCCCGTGCCCTGGCCCACCCTCGTGACCAC
CCTGACCTACGGCGTGCAGTGCTTCAGCCGCTACCCCGACCACATGAAGCAGCACGACTTCTTCAAGTCC
GCCATGCCCGAAGGCTACGTCCAGGAGCGCACCATCTTCTTCAAGGACGACGGCAACTACAAGACCCGCG
CCGAGGTGAAGTTCGAGGGCGACACCCTGGTGAACCGCATCGAGCTGAAGGGCATCGACTTCAAGGAGGA
CGGCAACATCCTGGGGCACAAGCTGGAGTACAACTACAACAGCCACAACGTCTATATCATGGCCGACAAG
CAGAAGAACGGCATCAAGGCGAACTTCAAGATCCGCCACAACATCGAGGACGGCAGCGTGCAGCTCGCCG
ACCACTACCAGCAGAACACCCCCATCGGCGACGGCCCCGTGCTGCTGCCCGACAACCACTACCTGAGCAC
CCAGTCCGCCCTGAGCAAAGACCCCAACGAGAAGCGCGATCACATGGTCCTGCTGGAGTTCGTGACCGCC
GCCGGGATCACTCTCGGCATGGACGAGCTGTACAAGTAATGAATTAATTAAGAATTCGATAAAATAAAAG
ATTTTATTTAGTCTCCAGAAAAAGGGGGGAATGAAAGACCCCACCTGTAGGTTTGGCAAGCTAGCTTAAG
TAACGCCATTTTGCAAGGCATGGAAAATACATAACTGAGAATAGAGAAGTTCAGATCAAGGTTAGGAACA
GAGAGACAGCAGAATATGGGCCAAACAGGATATCTGTGGTAAGCAGTTCCTGCCCCGGCTCAGGGCCAAG
AACAGATGGTCCCCAGATGCGGTCCCGCCCTCAGCAGTTTCTAGAGAACCATCAGATGTTTCCAGGGTGC
CCCAAGGACCTGAAATGACCCTGTGCCTTATTTGAACTAACCAATCAGTTCGCTTCTCGCTTCTGTTCGC
GCGCTTCTGCTCCCCGAGCTCAATAAAAGAGCCCACAACCCCTCACTCGGCGCGCCAGTCCTCCGATAGA
CTGCGTCGCCCGGGTACCCGTGTATCCAATAAACCCTCTTGCAGTTGCATCCGACTTGTGGTCTCGCTGT
TCCTTGGGAGGGTCTCCTCTGAGTGATTGACTACCCGTCAGCGGGGGTCTTTCATGGGTAACAGTTTCTT
GAAGTTGGAGAACAACATTCTGAGGGTAGGAGTCGAATATTAAGTAATCCTGACTCAATTAGCCACTGTT
TTGAATCCACATACTCCAATACTCCTGAAATAGTTCATTATGGACAGCGCAGAAAGAGCTGGGGAGAATT
GTGAAATTGTTATCCGCTCACAATTCCACACAACATACGAGCCGGAAGCATAAAGTGTAAAGCCTGGGGT
GCCTAATGAGTGAGCTAACTCACATTAATTGCGTTGCGCTCACTGCCCGCTTTCCAGTCGGGAAACCTGT
CGTGCCAGCTGCATTAATGAATCGGCCAACGCGCGGGGAGAGGCGGTTTGCGTATTGGGCGCTCTTCCGC
TTCCTCGCTCACTGACTCGCTGCGCTCGGTCGTTCGGCTGCGGCGAGCGGTATCAGCTCACTCAAAGGCG
GTAATACGGTTATCCACAGAATCAGGGGATAACGCAGGAAAGAACATGTGAGCAAAAGGCCAGCAAAAGG
CCAGGAACCGTAAAAAGGCCGCGTTGCTGGCGTTTTTCCATAGGCTCCGCCCCCCTGACGAGCATCACAA
AAATCGACGCTCAAGTCAGAGGTGGCGAAACCCGACAGGACTATAAAGATACCAGGCGTTTCCCCCTGGA
AGCTCCCTCGTGCGCTCTCCTGTTCCGACCCTGCCGCTTACCGGATACCTGTCCGCCTTTCTCCCTTCGG
GAAGCGTGGCGCTTTCTCATAGCTCACGCTGTAGGTATCTCAGTTCGGTGTAGGTCGTTCGCTCCAAGCT
GGGCTGTGTGCACGAACCCCCCGTTCAGCCCGACCGCTGCGCCTTATCCGGTAACTATCGTCTTGAGTCC
AACCCGGTAAGACACGACTTATCGCCACTGGCAGCAGCCACTGGTAACAGGATTAGCAGAGCGAGGTATG
TAGGCGGTGCTACAGAGTTCTTGAAGTGGTGGCCTAACTACGGCTACACTAGAAGAACAGTATTTGGTAT
CTGCGCTCTGCTGAAGCCAGTTACCTTCGGAAAAAGAGTTGGTAGCTCTTGATCCGGCAAACAAACCACC
GCTGGTAGCGGTGGTTTTTTTGTTTGCAAGCAGCAGATTACGCGCAGAAAAAAAGGATCTCAAGAAGATC
CTTTGATCTTTTCTACGGGGTCTGACGCTCAGTGGAACGAAAACTCACGTTAAGGGATTTTGGTCATGAG
ATTATCAAAAAGGATCTTCACCTAGATCCTTTTAAATTAAAAATGAAGTTTTAAATCAATCTAAAGTATA
TATGAGTAAACTTGGTCTGACAGTTACCAATGCTTAATCAGTGAGGCACCTATCTCAGCGATCTGTCTAT
TTCGTTCATCCATAGTTGCCTGACTCCCCGTCGTGTAGATAACTACGATACGGGAGGGCTTACCATCTGG
CCCCAGTGCTGCAATGATACCGCGAGACCCACGCTCACCGGCTCCAGATTTATCAGCAATAAACCAGCCA
GCCGGAAGGGCCGAGCGCAGAAGTGGTCCTGCAACTTTATCCGCCTCCATCCAGTCTATTAATTGTTGCC
GGGAAGCTAGAGTAAGTAGTTCGCCAGTTAATAGTTTGCGCAACGTTGTTGCCATTGCTACAGGCATCGT
GGTGTCACGCTCGTCGTTTGGTATGGCTTCATTCAGCTCCGGTTCCCAACGATCAAGGCGAGTTACATGA
TCCCCCATGTTGTGCAAAAAAGCGGTTAGCTCCTTCGGTCCTCCGATCGTTGTCAGAAGTAAGTTGGCCG
CAGTGTTATCACTCATGGTTATGGCAGCACTGCATAATTCTCTTACTGTCATGCCATCCGTAAGATGCTT
TTCTGTGACTGGTGAGTACTCAACCAAGTCATTCTGAGAATAGTGTATGCGGCGACCGAGTTGCTCTTGC
CCGGCGTCAATACGGGATAATACCGCGCCACATAGCAGAACTTTAAAAGTGCTCATCATTGGAAAACGTT
CTTCGGGGCGAAAACTCTCAAGGATCTTACCGCTGTTGAGATCCAGTTCGATGTAACCCACTCGTGCACC
CAACTGATCTTCAGCATCTTTTACTTTCACCAGCGTTTCTGGGTGAGCAAAAACAGGAAGGCAAAATGCC
GCAAAAAAGGGAATAAGGGCGACACGGAAATGTTGAATACTCATACTCTTCCTTTTTCAATATTATTGAA
GCATTTATCAGGGTTATTGTCTCATGAGCGGATACATATTTGAATGTATTTAGAAAAATAAACAAATAGG
GGTTCCGCGCACATTTCCCCGAAAAGTGCCACCTGACGTCTAAGAAACCATTATTATCATGACATTAACC
TATAAAAATAGGCGTATCACGAGGCCCTTTCGTCTCGCGCGTTTCGGTGATGACGGTGAAAACCTCTGAC
ACATGCAGCTCCCGGAGACGGTCACAGCTTGTCTGTAAGCGGATGCCGGGAGCAGACAAGCCCGTCAGGG
CGCGTCAGCGGGTGTTGGCGGGTGTCGGGGCTGGCTTAACTATGCGGCATCAGAGCAGATTGTACTGAGA
GTGCACCATATGCGGTGTGAAATACCGCACAGATGCGTAAGGAGAAAATACCGCATCAGGCGCCATTCGC
CATTCAGGCTGCGCAACTGTTGGGAAGGGCGATCGGTGCGGGCCTCTTCGCTATTACGCCAGCTGGCGAA
AGGGGGATGTGCTGCAAGGCGATTAAGTTGGGTAACGCCAGGGTTTTCCCAGTCACGACGTTGTAAAACG
ACGGCGCAAGGAATGGTGCATGCAAGGAGATGGCGCCCAACAGTCCCCCGGCCACGGGGCCTGCCACCAT
ACCCACGCCGAAACAAGCGCTCATGAGCCCGAAGTGGCGAGCCCGATCTTCCCCATCGGTGATGTCGGCG
ATATAGGCGCCAGCAACCGCACCTGTGGCGCCGGTGATGCCGGCCACGATGCGTCCGGCGTAGAGGCGAT
TAGTCCAATTTGTTAAAGACAGGATATCAGTGGTCCAGGCTCTAGTTTTGACTCAACAATATCACCAGCT
GAAGCCTATAGAGTACGAGCCATAGATAAAATAAAAGATTTTATTTAGTCTCCAGAAAAAGGGGGGAATG
AAAGACCCCACCTGTAGGTTTGGCAAGCTAGCTTAAGTAACGCCATTTTGCAAGGCATGGAAAATACATA
ACTGAGAATAGAGAAGTTCAGATCAAGGTTAGGAACAGAGAGACAGCAGAATATGGGCCAAACAGGATAT
CTGTGGTAAGCAGTTCCTGCCCCGGCTCAGGGCCAAGAACAGATGGTCCCCAGATGCGGTCCCGCCCTCA
GCAGTTTCTAGAGAACCATCAGATGTTTCCAGGGTGCCCCAAGGACCTGAAATGACCCTGTGCCTTATTT
GAACTAACCAATCAGTTCGCTTCTCGCTTCTGTTCGCGCGCTTCTGCTCCCCGAGCTCAATAAAAGAGCC
CACAACCCCTCACTCGGCGCGCCAGTCCTCCGATAGACTGCGTCGCCCGGGTACCCGTATTCCCAATAAA
GCCTCTTGCTGTTTGCATCCGAATCGTGGACTCGCTGATCCTTGGGAGGGTCTCCTCAGATTGATTGACT
GCCCACCTCGGGGGTCTTTCATTTGGAGGTTCCACCGAGATTTGGAGACCCCTGCCCAGGGACCACCGAC
CCCCCCGCCGGGAGGTAAGCTGGCCAGCGGTCGTTTCGTGTCTGTCTCTGTCTTTGTGCGTGTTTGTGCC
GGCATCTAATGTTTGCGCCTGCGTCTGTACTAGTTAGCTAACTAGCTCTGTATCTGGCGGACCCGTGGTG
GAACTGACGAGTTCTGAACACCCGGCCGCAACCCTGGGAGACGTCCCAGGGACTTTGGGGGCCGTTTTTG
TGGCCCGACCTGAGGAAGGGAGTCGATGTGGAATCCGACCCCGTCAGGATATGTGGTTCTGGTAGGAGAC
GAGAACCTAAAACAGTTCCCGCCTCCGTCTGAATTTTTGCTTTCGGTTTGGAACCGAAGCCGCGCGTCTT
GTCTGCTGCAGCGCTGCAGCATCGTTCTGTGTTGTCTCTGTCTGACTGTGTTTCTGTATTTGTCTGAAAA
TTAGGGCCAGACTGTTACCACTCCCTTAAGTTTGACCTTAGGTCACTGGAAAGATGTCGAGCGGATCGCT
CACAACCAGTCGGTAGATGTCAAGAAGAGACGTTGGGTTACCTTCTGCTCTGCAGAATGGCCAACCTTTA
ACGTCGGATGGCCGCGAGACGGCACCTTTAACCGAGACCTCATCACCCAGGTTAAGATCAAGGTCTTTTC
ACCTGGCCCGCATGGACACCCAGACCAGGTCCCCTACATCGTGACCTGGGAAGCCTTGGCTTTTGACCCC
CCTCCCTGGGTCAAGCCCTTTGTACACCCTAAGCCTCCGCCTCCTCTTCCTCCATCCGCCCCGTCTCTCC
CCCTTGAACCTCCTCGTTCGACCCCGCCTCGATCCTCCCTTTATCCAGCCCTCACTCCTTCTCTAGGCGC
CGGAATT
Features (pLannotate 1.2.2; 23 found; start..end, strand, type, name):
     15..35      +  CDS            3xFLAG (fragment): three tandem FLAG® epitope tags
    742..1026    +  CDS            FPR2 (fragment): FKBP2_CRYNB - Protein inferred from homology: Swiss-Prot protein existence level 3. PPIases accelerate the folding of proteins. It catalyzes the cis-trans isomerization of proline imidic peptide bonds in oligopeptides (By similarity). From Cryptococcus neoformans var. neoformans serotype D (strain B-3501A) (Filobasidiella neoformans).
   1021..1341    +  CDS            FKBP1A: FKB1A_HUMAN - Also known as FKBP1, FKBP12. Experimental evidence at protein level: Swiss-Prot protein existence level 1. Keeps in an inactive conformation TGFBR1, the TGF-beta type I serine/threonine kinase receptor, preventing TGF-beta receptor activation in absence of ligand. Recruits SMAD7 to ACVR1B which prevents the association of SMAD2 and SMAD3 with the activin receptor complex, thereby blocking the activin signal. May modulate the RYR1 calcium channel activity. PPIases accelerate the folding of proteins. It catalyzes the cis-trans isomerization of proline imidic peptide bonds in oligop
   1357..2886    +  CDS            Dnmbp (fragment): DNMBP_MOUSE - Also known as Kiaa1010 From Mus musculus (Mouse).
   2909..2942    -  misc_feature   MCS (fragment): pBluescript multiple cloning site
   3044..3506    +  misc_feature   IRES: internal ribosome entry site (IRES) of the encephalomyocarditis virus (EMCV)
   3520..4239    +  CDS            EGFP: the original enhanced GFP (Yang et al., 1996) mammalian codon-optimized
   4301..4815    +  LTR            3' LTR: 3' long terminal repeat from murine embryonic stem cell virus
   4977..4993    -  protein_bind   lac operator: The lac repressor binds to the lac operator to inhibit transcription in E. coli. This inhibition can be relieved by adding lactose or isopropyl-β-D-thiogalactopyranoside (IPTG). lac repressor encoded by lacI
   5001..5031    -  promoter       lac promoter: promoter for the E. coli lac operon
   5046..5067    -  protein_bind   CAP binding site: CAP binding activates transcription in the presence of cAMP. E. coli catabolite activator protein
   5080..5172    -  CDS            lacI (fragment): lac repressor; lacI; The lac repressor binds to the lac operator to inhibit transcription in E. coli. This inhibition can be relieved by adding lactose or isopropyl-β-D-thiogalactopyranoside (IPTG).
   5355..5943    -  rep_origin     ori: high-copy-number ColE1/pMB1/pBR322/pUC origin of replication
   6114..6974    -  CDS            AmpR: β-lactamase; bla; confers resistance to ampicillin, carbenicillin, and related antibiotics
   6975..7079    -  promoter       AmpR promoter: bla
   7174..7209    +  CDS            rop (fragment): Rop protein, which maintains plasmids at low copy number; rop
   7311..7410    +  misc_feature   bom (fragment): basis of mobility region from pBR322
   7416..7565    -  CDS            lacZα (fragment): LacZα fragment of β-galactosidase; lacZ fragment
   7565..7766    -  CDS            TcR (fragment): tetracycline efflux protein; tet; confers resistance to tetracycline
   7767..7865    +  CDS            env (fragment): murine leukemia virus gPr80 envelope polyprotein precursor; env; proteolytically cleaved into gp70SU and p15TM subunits
   7907..8423    +  LTR            5' LTR: 5' long terminal repeat from murine embryonic stem cell virus
   8487..8828    +  misc_feature   MESV Ψ: packaging signal of murine embryonic stem cell virus
   8895..9311    +  CDS            gag (truncated): truncated Moloney murine leukemia virus (MMLV) gag gene lacking the start codon
