[The description below was written by a language model from this plasmid's Addgene catalogue record and pLannotate feature annotations shown in this document.]
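Description:
pMSCV-FKBP-TUBA is a gammaretroviral expression plasmid built on the pMSCV-IRES-GFP backbone, intended for delivering a tagged fragment of mouse TUBA (Dnmbp) into mammalian cells by retroviral transduction. In bacteria it is maintained through a high-copy ColE1/pUC-type origin and selected with ampicillin via the β-lactamase gene. The remaining bacterial annotations (fragments of lacI, lacZα, rop, bom and TcR, plus lac promoter/operator elements) are non-functional remnants of earlier cloning vectors.

The viral cassette is flanked by murine embryonic stem cell virus 5′ and 3′ LTRs. Downstream of the 5′ LTR lie the MESV Ψ packaging signal and a truncated gag segment lacking its start codon, which together promote encapsidation of the genomic RNA when the structural proteins are supplied in trans by packaging cells. No separate internal promoter is annotated, so expression is presumably driven by the 5′ LTR.

The insert, cloned between BglII and NotI, encodes an N-terminal FLAG epitope followed by four tandem FKBP domains fused to the TUBA portion. The automated annotation flags only some of the FKBP repeats, one as a fungal homologue, and marks the Dnmbp region as a fragment of roughly 1.5 kb, consistent with the catalogue name indicating a pLxIS motif-containing region rather than the full-length protein. Tandem FKBP modules are commonly used for ligand-induced oligomerisation of a fused domain, although the record does not state this purpose explicitly. An EMCV IRES followed by EGFP sits downstream on the same transcript, so transduced cells can be identified or sorted by green fluorescence. The associated work concerns pLxIS-containing domains as regulators of interferon responses and metabolism.
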