Addgene plasmid #221312: pMSCV-FKBP-TUBA
Purpose: Expression of TUBA (pLxIS) in mammalian cells by retroviral transduction
Depositing lab: Jonathan Kagan. Depositing organization: Boston Children's Hospital. Publication: pLxIS-containing domains are biochemically flexible regulators of interferons and metabolism. Landau LM, Chaudhary N, Tien YC, Rogozinska M, Joshi S, Yao C, Crowley J, Hullahalli K, Campbell IW, Waldor MK, Haigis M, Kagan JC. Mol Cell. 2024 Jul 11;84(13):2436-2454.e10. doi: 10.1016/j.molcel.2024.05.030. Epub 2024 Jun 25. PubMed 38925114.
Backbone
  Vector backbone: pMSCV-IRES-GFP
  Vector type: Retroviral
Growth in bacteria
  Bacterial resistance: Ampicillin, 100 μg/mL
  Growth temperature: 37°C
  Growth strain: NEB Stable
  Copy number: High Copy
Gene/Insert
  Gene/Insert name: TUBA (pLxIS)
  Species: M. musculus (mouse)
  Entrez Gene: Dnmbp (a.k.a. 2410003L07Rik, 2410003M15Rik, TUBA)
  Tag / fusion protein: FLAG-4xFKBP (N terminal on insert)
  Cloning method: Restriction Enzyme; 5′ cloning site BglII (not destroyed); 3′ cloning site NotI (not destroyed)
Terms and licenses: Academic/Nonprofit Terms; Industry Terms: Not Available to Industry
How to cite: pMSCV-FKBP-TUBA was a gift from Jonathan Kagan (Addgene plasmid # 221312 ; http://n2t.net/addgene:221312 ; RRID:Addgene_221312)
